Addgene plasmid #188881: pMLS538
Purpose: Gateway Entry Vector [1-2]: 2xNLS::Cas9 (with 4 introns from smu-2)
Depositing lab: Erik Jorgensen. Depositing organization: University of Utah. Publication: High-efficiency CRISPR gene editing in C. elegans using Cas9 integrated into the genome. Schwartz ML, Davis MW, Rich MS, Jorgensen EM. PLoS Genet. 2021 Nov 8;17(11):e1009755. doi: 10.1371/journal.pgen.1009755. eCollection 2021 Nov. PubMed 34748534.
Backbone
  Vector backbone: pDONR-221
  Vector type: Gateway Entry Vector
Growth in bacteria
  Bacterial resistance: Kanamycin, 50 μg/mL
  Growth temperature: 37°C
  Growth strain: DH5alpha
  Copy number: High Copy
Gene/Insert
  Gene/Insert name: Cas9
  Species: Streptococcus pyogenes
  Mutation: C. elegans codom optimization and intron addition
  Cloning method: Gateway Cloning
Terms and licenses: Academic/Nonprofit Terms; Industry Terms: Not Available to Industry
How to cite: pMLS538 was a gift from Erik Jorgensen (Addgene plasmid # 188881 ; http://n2t.net/addgene:188881 ; RRID:Addgene_188881)
