[The description below was written by a language model from this plasmid's Addgene catalogue record and pLannotate feature annotations shown in this document.]
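Description:
pMLS538 is a Gateway entry clone in the pDONR-221 backbone, occupying the [1-2] slot of a multisite assembly scheme. It is maintained in E. coli as a high-copy plasmid through a ColE1/pUC-type origin and is selected with kanamycin via the KanR aminoglycoside phosphotransferase gene. Typical pDONR backbone elements are also annotated, namely the rrnB T1 and T2 transcription terminators upstream of the cassette and a T7 promoter just outside attL2. Short lacI and lacZα fragments are backbone remnants rather than functional genes.

The payload sits between attL1 and attL2, so an LR recombination can move it into a destination vector, usually alongside separate promoter and 3' UTR entry clones. The entry vector carries no annotated eukaryotic promoter or terminator of its own. The insert is Streptococcus pyogenes Cas9, codon-optimised for C. elegans, interrupted by four introns taken from smu-2, and fitted with two nuclear localisation signals. Introns generally improve transgene expression in the worm. A short fragment matching C. elegans egl-13 lies at the 3' end of the coding region and most likely corresponds to one of the NLS sequences, although the record does not say so explicitly.

The automated annotation reports two Cas9 matches, a partial one and a longer one, separated by an unannotated gap, within a 12.6 kb sequence. This is larger than a single Cas9 entry clone would suggest. It may reflect the introns, a duplication, or an assembly artefact in the sequencing result, and the record does not resolve which. The associated work concerns high-efficiency CRISPR editing in C. elegans using genomically integrated Cas9, for which this clone supplies the nuclease module.
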