Features (pLannotate 1.2.2; 12 found; start..end, strand, type, name):
    121..213     +  CDS            lacI (fragment): lac repressor; lacI; The lac repressor binds to the lac operator to inhibit transcription in E. coli. This inhibition can be relieved by adding lactose or isopropyl-β-D-thiogalactopyranoside (IPTG).
    268..295     -  terminator     rrnB T2 terminator: transcription terminator T2 from the E. coli rrnB gene
    427..470     +  terminator     rrnB T1 terminator: Escherichia coli rrnB; transcription terminator T1 from the E. coli rrnB gene
    517..553     -  CDS            lacZα (fragment): LacZα fragment of β-galactosidase; lacZ fragment
    569..668     +  protein_bind   attL1: mutant version of attL; recombination site for the Gateway® LR reaction LR Clonase™
    713..4015    +  CDS            cas9 (fragment): CAS9_STRP1 - Also known as csn1 From Streptococcus pyogenes serotype M1.
   5917..10653   +  CDS            cas9: CAS9_STRP1 - Also known as csn1 From Streptococcus pyogenes serotype M1.
  10702..10776   +  CDS            egl-13 (fragment): EGL13_CAEEL - Also known as cog-2 From Caenorhabditis elegans.
  10781..10880   -  protein_bind   attL2: mutant version of attL; recombination site for the Gateway® LR reaction LR Clonase™
  10898..10916   -  promoter       T7 promoter: promoter for bacteriophage T7 RNA polymerase
  11050..11859   +  CDS            KanR: aminoglycoside phosphotransferase; aph(3')-Ia; confers resistance to kanamycin in bacteria or G418 (Geneticin®) in eukaryotes
  12006..12594   +  rep_origin     ori: high-copy-number ColE1/pMB1/pBR322/pUC origin of replication
>Addgene plasmid #188881 | pMLS538 | addgene full sequence | sequence record 370681 | Addgene NGS Result
CTTTCCTGCGTTATCCCCTGATTCTGTGGATAACCGTATTACCGCCTTTGAGTGAGCTGATACCGCTCGC
CGCAGCCGAACGACCGAGCGCAGCGAGTCAGTGAGCGAGGAAGCGGAAGAGCGCCCAATACGCAAACCGC
CTCTCCCCGCGCGTTGGCCGATTCATTAATGCAGCTGGCACGACAGGTTTCCCGACTGGAAAGCGGGCAG
TGAGCGCAACGCAATTAATACGCGTACCGCTAGCCAGGAAGAGTTTGTAGAAACGCAAAAAGGCCATCCG
TCAGGATGGCCTTCTGCTTAGTTTGATGCCTGGCAGTTTATGGCGGGCGTCCTGCCCGCCACCCTCCGGG
CCGTTGCTTCACAACGTTCAAATCCGCTCCCGGCGGATTTGTCCTACTCAGGAGAGCGTTCACCGACAAA
CAACAGATAAAACGAAAGGCCCAGTCTTCCGACTGAGCCTTTCGTTTTATTTGATGCCTGGCAGTTCCCT
ACTCTCGCGTTAACGCTAGCATGGATGTTTTCCCAGTCACGACGTTGTAAAACGACGGCCAGTCTTAAGC
TCGGGCCCCAAATAATGATTTTATTTTGACTGATAGTGACCTGTTCGTTGCAACAAATTGATGAGCAATG
CTTTTTTATAATGCCAACTTTGTACAAAAAAGCAGGCTCGATGACTGCTCCAAAGAAGAAGCGTAAGGTA
CCGGTAGAAAAAATGGACAAGAAGTACTCCATCGGACTCGACATCGGAACCAACTCCGTCGGATGGGCCG
TCATCACCGACGAGTACAAGGTCCCATCCAAGAAGTTCAAGGTCCTCGGAAACACCGACCGTCACTCCAT
CAAGAAGAACCTCATCGGAGCCCTCCTCTTCGACTCCGGAGAGACCGCCGAGGCCACCCGTCTCAAGCGT
ACCGCCCGTCGTCGTTACACCCGTCGTAAGAACCGTATCTGCTACCTCCAGGAGATCTTCTCCAACGAGA
TGGCCAAGGTCGACGACTCCTTCTTCCACCGTCTCGAGGAGTCCTTCCTCGTCGAGGAGGACAAGAAGCA
CGAGCGTCACCCAATCTTCGGAAACATCGTCGACGAGGTCGCCTACCACGAGAAGTACCCAACCATCTAC
CACCTCCGTAAGAAGCTCGTCGACTCCACCGACAAGGCCGACCTCCGTCTCATCTACCTCGCCCTCGCCC
ACATGATCAAGTTCCGTGGACACTTCCTCATCGAGGGAGACCTCAACCCAGACAACTCCGACGTCGACAA
GCTCTTCATCCAGCTCGTCCAGACCTACAACCAGCTCTTCGAGGAGAACCCAATCAACGCCTCCGGAGTC
GACGCCAAGGCCATCCTCTCCGCCCGTCTCTCCAAGTCCCGTCGTCTCGAGAACCTCATCGCCCAGCTCC
CAGGAGAGAAGAAGAACGGACTCTTCGGAAACCTCATCGCCCTCTCCCTCGGACTCACCCCAAACTTCAA
GTCCAACTTCGACCTCGCCGAGGACGCCAAGCTCCAGCTCTCCAAGGACACCTACGACGACGACCTCGAC
AACCTCCTCGCCCAGATCGGAGACCAGTACGCCGACCTCTTCCTCGCCGCCAAGAACCTCTCCGACGCCA
TCCTCCTCTCCGACATCCTCCGTGTAAGGAGTTGAACGGCTGAAAAATCGATATTTTGAGCGAAAAAAGC
CGGAAAAATGGATTTTATCGGATAAAATTTGATTTTTTGAGCTGAGAAATGCCTTTATAGACGAATTTCC
TTGTCAAATTGTTAAAAACTGCAAAATTTGCCAAAAAAAAAGCATTTTTTATATTTTTTTTTACAAAAAA
TTCCACAAAAATGGCAAAATTTGACTAAAAATGCCAATTTTGTCGTTTTCTCCGTGCCACAGCGGCCGAA
AATCGATTTTTAAGCGATTTTCGGGTGAAAAAGTGTAAAAACCGACTGAAAATCCAGCTGAAAACGACAA
AAACGGTAAGTTTTAGCTAATTTTCACCTTTTTTTCGATATTTTTTTACTAAAAAAAAACCGAAAAATTG
AGTTTTTTTCAAATTTCTGCAAAAATTCTGCAATTTTAGCAATTTCCATACTATTTTGACGCCGAAAAAG
CTTAAAAATATGATTTTTAGAGGTTTTTAATGGAAAATTCATGGATTTTTCAAATTTTTCCACGAAAATC
ATTGAAAAATTTGAAAAAATTGATTTCCTATTCAAAGTTCTAGCTAAAAACTGCAATTTTAGCAATTTCC
ATACTATTTTAGTACTGAAAAAGCCTAAAAATGTGATTTTCAGAGGATTTCAATGGAAAATTCATGGATT
TTTCCAATTTTTCAATGAAAACCATTGAAAAACCCTGGAAAATTGAGTTTTTCTTCAAAGTTTAGGAAAT
TTATGAGAATTTTTGAATAAAAAATTTTTAAATTTGAAAAAAATTGAAATTTTAATTCTAAATTTTAAAG
AAAGTTGATTTTTTAATAATTTTTTTTTTGAATAAAAAAAAATCAACTTTCTTTAAAATTTAGAATTAAA
ATTTCAATTTTTTTATTCAAAAATTCTCATAAATTTCGTAAACTTTTAATAAAAACTCAATTTTTCCGAT
TTTTTTCGATGATTTTCACTAAAAAATTGGAAAAATTCATCAATTTCCTATTGAAAACCTCTAAAAATTA
TATTTTTTTTGCTTTTCCGACGTCAAAATAGTATGGAAAATGCTAAAATTGCAGAATTTTTCCAGAAATT
TGAAGAAAAAACTCAATTTTTTCCGTTTTTTCAATGATTTTCATGAAAAAATTGGAAAATTTTGTAAATT
TTCCATTGAAAACCTCTGAAAATTTGGAAATTTTCGAATTTAAATGTTTAAAAAAAATTGAATATTTTGC
GAGTTTTTGAATTTTTTTTGAGAATTTTTGAATTTTTTTCACCCAAAATTTTTTCAATTTTTCAGGTCAA
CACCGAGATCACCAAGGCCCCACTCTCCGCCTCCATGATCAAGCGTTACGACGAGCACCACCAGGACCTC
ACCCTCCTCAAGGCCCTCGTCCGTCAGCAGCTCCCAGAGAAGTACAAGGAGATCTTCTTCGACCAGTCCA
AGAACGGATACGCCGGATACATCGACGGAGGAGCCTCCCAGGAGGAGTTCTACAAGTTCATCAAGCCAAT
CCTCGAGAAGATGGACGGAACCGAGGAGCTCCTCGTCAAGCTCAACCGTGAGGACCTCCTCCGTAAGCAG
CGTACCTTCGACAACGGATCCATCCCACACCAGATCCACCTCGGAGAGCTCCACGCCATCCTCCGTCGTC
AGGAGGACTTCTACCCATTCCTCAAGGACAACCGTGAGAAGATCGAGAAGATCCTCACCTTCCGTATCCC
ATACTACGTCGGACCACTCGCCCGTGGAAACTCCCGTTTCGCCTGGATGACCCGTAAGTCCGAGGAGACC
ATCACCCCATGGAACTTCGAGGAGGTCGTCGACAAGGGAGCCTCCGCCCAGTCCTTCATCGAGCGTATGA
CCAACTTCGACAAGAACCTCCCAAACGAGAAGGTCCTCCCAAAGCACTCCCTCCTCTACGAGTACTTCAC
CGTCTACAACGAGCTCACCAAGGTCAAGTACGTCACCGAGGGAATGCGTAAGCCAGCCTTCCTCTCCGGA
GAGCAGAAGAAGGCCATCGTCGACCTCCTCTTCAAGACCAACCGTAAGGTCACCGTCAAGCAGCTCAAGG
AGGACTACTTCAAGAAGATCGAGTGCTTCGACTCCGTCGAGATCTCCGGAGTCGAGGACCGTTTCAACGC
CTCCCTCGGAACCTACCACGACCTCCTCAAGATCATCAAGGACAAGGACTTCCTCGACAACGAGGAGAAC
GAGGACATCCTCGAGGACATCGTCCTCACCCTCACCCTCTTCGAGGACCGTGAGATGATCGAGGTGCTGA
AGCTCGAAAATTTGGAGCTTTTACACGAGATTTTTGAAGAAAAAGCCTGAAAATCGAGAGATTTTGAGCT
GTGGAATTCGTTGAAATTACATAATTCGCGCCCGTAATTCTTTAAAAAAACGCTGAAATTTGCAGATTTT
GCCAGAAAGTTGAAGAAAAATCTACTTTTCCGGCATTCTCTATTATTTTCATGGAAAATTAGAAAAATCC
ATGAATAAACAGTGAAAATTGCTGATTTTACCTGAAATTTTGAAAAAAAAAAAAATCTAAAATCAAGGTT
TTAAGCCTAAAAACTGCAGATTTCAGCCAAAATTGTGAAAAAAGCTGATTTTTTGCTATTTTGAGCTTTT
CCATGGGGTGGAAATTGCCAAAAATTACGGAACATTCACACAAATTTGCTGAATAATCCAATTTTCCAGT
GTTTTCTAGAGTTTCCGTAGAAATTTTGAAAAAACCCAGTAAATTTTCAATCGGAAAACCTCTAAAAACA
TCGTTTCAGGCCTATAAATAGTAAAAATTACCGATTTTATTCGAAAATTTAAGGAAAAGTCGTGAAAAAC
GAGATTTTAAGCCTCAAAACTGCAGATTCTATCTAAAATTAAAAAAAAAAAACATAAATATCCGAATTTT
TGGAGGAAAAGCCTGAAAATCGATATTTTAAGCCTCAAAACTGAAGATTTCAGCCAAAAAAAAAAACAGA
TTTTTCGCTATTTTATGTGCCAAAAAACCACATTCCGAGCTTTTCCAGAGTGGAAATTGCCAAAAATTAC
AGAATTTTCCCAGAAATTAGCAAAAAAAAAACCCATTTTTCAGGCGTTTTCAACGATTTTCATAGCAAAT
TTGAAAAATCCATGAATTTTTTAATTATAGAAAACCCTCTGAAAATTGCAGTTTTAAGCTATTCCAGCAT
TCAAATAGTATGGAAATTGCTAAAAATTGAAGAATTTTCCCAAAAATTTGATGAAAACTTATTTTTCTGG
CGTTTTCGATGATTTTCATGGAATTTCGAGAAAATTAATGAATTTTCAATTAAAAAACGTCTGCAAAATC
ACATTTTTTAAAGCTTTTTCAGCAACAAAATAGTATGGAAATTGCTTTTTAAAAAAGCGGAATTTTTGGA
AAAAAGGTTAAATTTTCAGTCAGTTTTTGCACTTTTTGACTGAAAATTCACTGAAATTAGGGAAAAATTC
CGGAAAAATGATTTTTTCGAATTGTAGGGCAAATTTTGCAATTTCAAGCAATTTCCATAATATTTTAATG
CTGGAAAAGCTCAAATTTACGTTTTAATGGGATTTTAGTGAAAAATTCATGGATTTTCCGAAAAATTTGC
AGGAAAATCATAGTAAAGACCTCAAAAAATCAATAAAAAATTTAAAAAATTGGACAATCACATTTCTGCG
TAAAATCTGCACTTTTTCAGTAAAAAATACCGATTTTCCGTGAAAATTCTCGATTTTTAATCGAAAATCT
CGAAATTTTTACAAATTTCAGCACCAAAATCGTTGAAAATTCTGAAAATTTGAATTTTTTTTCCTTGTTT
TTTGAGTAAAATTTGCACTTTTTCAGTAAAGAATACCGATTTTCCGTGAAAATTCTCGGTTTTTAATCGA
AAATCTCGAAATTTTTACAAATTTCAGCTCCGAAATAGCTGAAAATTGGACAAAAATTTCAATTTTTGCC
CTGTTTTTTGAGTAAAATCTGCACTTTTTAGTTGAAAAAAAACACGGATTTTGTAGGAAAATTTGGGAAA
AATCTCCAAATTTTCACAATTTTCCAGTAAAAACAGCAATTTTTAAAACGGTTTTTAATCAAAAATCTTT
AGAATTTTCCAAATTTCAGCACCAAAAAAGCTAAAAATCGCTGAAATTTTCGACAAATTCCAAATTTCCA
GGAGCGTCTCAAGACCTACGCCCACCTCTTCGACGACAAGGTCATGAAGCAGCTCAAGCGTCGTCGTTAC
ACCGGATGGGGACGTCTCTCCCGTAAGCTCATCAACGGAATCCGTGACAAGCAGTCCGGAAAGACCATCC
TCGACTTCCTCAAGTCCGACGGATTCGCCAACCGTAACGTAAGTTTAAACATGATTTTACTAACTAACTA
ATCTGATTTAAATTTTCAGTTCATGCAGCTCATCCACGACGACTCCCTCACCTTCAAGGAGGACATCCAG
AAGGCCCAGGTCTCCGGACAGGGAGACTCCCTCCACGAGCACATCGCCAACCTCGCCGGATCCCCAGCCA
TCAAGAAGGGAATCCTCCAGACCGTCAAGGTCGTCGACGAGCTCGTCAAGGTCATGGGACGTCACAAGCC
AGAGAACATCGTCATCGAGATGGCCCGTGAGAACCAGACCACCCAGAAGGGACAGAAGAACTCCCGTGAG
CGTATGAAGCGTATCGAGGAGGGAATCAAGGAGCTCGGATCCCAGATCCTCAAGGAGCACCCAGTCGAGA
ACACCCAGCTCCAGAACGAGAAGCTCTACCTCTACTACCTCCAGAACGGACGTGACATGTACGTCGACCA
GGAGCTCGACATCAACCGTCTCTCCGACTACGACGTCGACCACATCGTCCCACAGTCCTTCCTCAAGGAC
GACTCCATCGACAACAAGGTCCTCACCCGTTCCGACAAGAACCGTGGAAAGTCCGACAACGTCCCATCCG
AGGAGGTCGTCAAGAAGATGAAGAACTACTGGCGTCAGCTCCTCAACGCCAAGCTCATCACCCAGCGTAA
GTTCGACAACCTCACCAAGGCCGAGCGTGGAGGACTCTCCGAGCTCGACAAGGCCGGATTCATCAAGCGT
CAGCTCGTCGAGACCCGTCAGATCACCAAGCACGTCGCCCAGATCCTCGACTCCCGTATGAACACCAAGT
ACGACGAGAACGACAAGCTCATCCGTGGTTGGTTTTTCCGAGAGAAAAACGCTGAAAAATGCCGAAAATT
TTGAATTTGCAGGCTTTTTAGGTGCAAAAGTACGGAAAAATCGGAAAAAAATCAGGAAAACATGGGGAAA
ATCCAATTTTCCAGAAAAAATGTTTGAAAAAATTGAAAACTTTTGTTTTTTTAGTAATAAAGTTTTAAAA
AATGGCAAAAATAGCTGAAAACAGCGAAAAAAAAAAATGTTTTTTTCAGGAAAAAATTTGCAAAAAAATG
AAGAGCAACAATAATTCCCTTTTTTTTCTGTGTTTTTTTCGGAAAAATTGAGATCGAAAACGAAAAACAG
CGAAAATTCCCAATTTTCCCAGTTTTTAAAACATTTTTTTGTAAAAATTTGGAAAAAACGAGTTTTTTCA
GAAAAAAATGTGAAAAAAAAGGTAAATTACCAATTTATGCTTTTTTTTCGATCGAGTAAAAAATCGATTT
TTCCAAGATTTTTCGCGAAAAATTCAAAAAAAAAGAACGAAAATTCTCGATTTTCTACTTTTTTTCGAAA
AAAAAAGGAAATTATAGATTTTTCCAAGATTTTTCGCGAAAAAATTCGAAAAAAATGTTTTTTTCGAAAA
TTTCAGATTTTCTAATTTTTTCAGAAGAATTCGAAAAAAAAAATCAAAAAATTCGCAATTTTTAGATTTT
TTTAAAATCTCAATTTTCTATAATTATTTTCCTAAAAAAATGTAATTAAAAAACCGCTAAAAACGGTAAA
TTCCAAATTTTTGCATTTTTTCAAAAAAAATTTGAAAAAAAAAATCAGAAAATTCTCAAATCTATTCCCT
TTTTTTAAAATTTTTCCCAAACCAAAAAAAAAAAACGGTAAATTTTCAAATTTAGCATTTTTCCAAAATT
AAACATAAAAAAAAACGCAAATTTCCAAATTTCGTTTTTTTTTCAAAAAAGTTGAAAAATCCAGAAAATA
CCCTCTTGTCCATGAAAAAATACGAAAATTTTCAATAAAAAATCAATTTCTTCTTAAAAAATTAATTCTC
GATTTTTCCATGAAAAAAAATCAAATATTAATTAAATTTGAAAAAAAAAAGAATTTATCTAATAGTTTCG
TTTTTTTTCAGAGGAAAAATTTGAAAAAAAAAACAGTAAATTCTCTTTCTTTTTGAAAAAAAAAATTATC
GATTCTTCCAAGTTTTTTCCCGAAAAAATCGACAAAAAAACGAGAATTTCCGATTTTCTATTTTTTTTTT
CAAAAAAATGTGAAAAAAAAAATTAAAAAATTCCAATTTTGCATTTTTTTTTCAAAAAAAATTTAAAAAC
ACCGTATAATTCCCGATTTTTCCATGAAAAAATACGAAAAATTCCAATAAAAATCAACTATTTTAAAAAT
TTGCCGTTTTTTCAGAGGTCAAGGTCATCACCCTCAAGTCCAAGCTCGTCTCCGACTTCCGTAAGGACTT
CCAGTTCTACAAGGTCCGTGAGATCAACAACTACCACCACGCCCACGACGCCTACCTCAACGCCGTCGTC
GGAACCGCCCTCATCAAGAAGTACCCAAAGCTCGAGTCCGAGTTCGTCTACGGAGACTACAAGGTCTACG
ACGTCCGTAAGATGATCGCCAAGTCCGAGCAGGAGATCGGAAAGGCCACCGCCAAGTACTTCTTCTACTC
CAACATCATGAACTTCTTCAAGACCGAGATCACCCTCGCCAACGGAGAGATCCGTAAGCGTCCACTCATC
GAGACCAACGGAGAGACCGGAGAGATCGTCTGGGACAAGGGACGTGACTTCGCCACCGTCCGTAAGGTCC
TCTCCATGCCACAGGTCAACATCGTCAAGAAGACCGAGGTCCAGACCGGAGGATTCTCCAAGGAGTCCAT
CCTCCCAAAGCGTAACTCCGACAAGCTCATCGCCCGTAAGAAGGACTGGGACCCAAAGAAGTACGGAGGA
TTCGACTCCCCAACCGTCGCCTACTCCGTCCTCGTCGTCGCCAAGGTCGAGAAGGGAAAGTCCAAGAAGC
TCAAGTCCGTCAAGGAGCTCCTCGGAATCACCATCATGGAGCGTTCCTCCTTCGAGAAGAACCCAATCGA
CTTCCTCGAGGCCAAGGGATACAAGGAGGTCAAGAAGGTGCTTACAATTTTCTGGAGAAAAATATTTTAA
AAAATAACGAAAATGGACCGAATTTTTGGAGAAAATTTTAAAAAAAACGACATTTTTCCCAAAAAATTGA
AAAATTTCCGAAAAAACGTTCAAAATTTTCAAAAAAGGAGCATTTTTCGAAAAAAAAAACGATAATACGG
AAATTTTTTGATTTTCCAGTTTTTTTCTCAAAGAAAATCGGAAAAAGGTTTTTTTTCTTTAAAAACGTCC
AAAATTTTTCGAAAAAAGAGAAAATTTTCGATTTTCCGATTTTTTTCAGAAAAAAATTGAAAAAAAAAGA
AATTTTCCGATTTTCTCAGAGAAAGACGAAAAGACGATATTTTTCGGAAAAAAGTTGAAAAATCAAAAAA
AAAACCGAAAAACGGCCGAAATTTTCTAAAAATTGGAAATATTGTCGATTTTTCGAAAAAAAAGAGTCAA
AAGTTTTCAAAAAAATATATTTTTTCGATTTTCCGTTTTTTTTTTCAGTAAACATTGAAACAAACGAAAT
TTTTCCAAAAAAATCCAATTATTTTCCCAAATATCGAAATATTTTTGATTTTCCGTTTTTTTCAGAAAAA
AGTTAAAAAAAAAAGGGAAAATTAAGATTTTCCTGATTTTTTTTGAGAAAAAATCGATAAAAATTGAATA
TTCTGGAAAAAACCTTTAAAAAATTCGAATTAAATCGAAAAACGTCCAAAATTTTCTAAAAAATTGAAAT
TTTTTTTGAAAAAAAACGGAAAAATTTAGATTTCCCGACTTTTTTCAATGAAAAATCGAATTTTCGTTGA
CTTTTCATTAAAAAATCCAAACGCATTTTTTTCCACTAAAATCTCGAAAAAGTGTCATATTGCACCATAT
TGTTTCCACATTCATATTATTTTGAGCTAAATCAGGTGATTTTCTGTATTTTGATACTAATTTCTATTTT
TAGAAAAAATGTGGGAACAATATGGTGCAATATGACATTTTTTCGAGATTTTAGTGGAGAAAAAATGCGT
TTGGAAACGAATTTTATAATAAAAAGTCAACGAAAATTCGATTTTTCATGGAAAAATAGGGAAATCGAAA
ACAAATTTGCTTTTTTTTCAAAAAAAAAAACGGAAATTCGAAATTTTTCCGTTCTTTCAAAAAAAAAATC
GATTTTTTTGGAAATTTTTTTTTTCAAATTTTTAAAAATTTCCAGGACCTCATCATCAAGCTCCCAAAGT
ACTCCCTCTTCGAGCTCGAGAACGGACGTAAGCGTATGCTCGCCTCCGCCGGAGAGCTCCAGAAGGGAAA
CGAGCTCGCCCTCCCATCCAAGTACGTCAACTTCCTCTACCTCGCCTCCCACTACGAGAAGCTCAAGGGA
TCCCCAGAGGACAACGAGCAGAAGCAGCTCTTCGTCGAGCAGCACAAGCACTACCTCGACGAGATCATCG
AGCAGATCTCCGAGTTCTCCAAGCGTGTCATCCTCGCCGACGCCAACCTCGACAAGGTCCTCTCCGCCTA
CAACAAGCACCGTGACAAGCCAATCCGTGAGCAGGCCGAGAACATCATCCACCTCTTCACCCTCACCAAC
CTCGGAGCCCCAGCCGCCTTCAAGTACTTCGACACCACCATCGACCGTAAGCGTTACACCTCCACCAAGG
AGGTCCTCGACGCCACCCTCATCCACCAGTCCATCACCGGACTCTACGAGACCCGTATCGACCTCTCCCA
GCTCGGAGGAGACTCTGGAGGATCTGGAGGAACTGGAGGATCTTCCGCCGGCGGGAGCTCTATGAGCCGT
AGACGAAAAGCGAATCCGACAAAACTGAGTGAAAACGCGAAGAAGCTTGCCAAGGAAGTTGAAAATTAAC
ACCCAGCTTTCTTGTACAAAGTTGGCATTATAAGAAAGCATTGCTTATCAATTTGTTGCAACGAACAGGT
CACTATCAGTCAAAATAAAATCATTATTTGCCATCCAGCTGATATCCCCTATAGTGAGTCGTATTACATG
GTCATAGCTGTTTCCTGGCAGCTCTGGCCCGTGTCTCAAAATCTCTGATGTTACATTGCACAAGATAAAA
ATATATCATCATGAACAATAAAACTGTCTGCTTACATAAACAGTAATACAAGGGGTGTTATGAGCCATAT
TCAACGGGAAACGTCGAGGCCGCGATTAAATTCCAACATGGATGCTGATTTATATGGGTATAAATGGGCT
CGCGATAATGTCGGGCAATCAGGTGCGACAATCTATCGCTTGTATGGGAAGCCCGATGCGCCAGAGTTGT
TTCTGAAACATGGCAAAGGTAGCGTTGCCAATGATGTTACAGATGAGATGGTCAGACTAAACTGGCTGAC
GGAATTTATGCCTCTTCCGACCATCAAGCATTTTATCCGTACTCCTGATGATGCATGGTTACTCACCACT
GCGATCCCCGGAAAAACAGCATTCCAGGTATTAGAAGAATATCCTGATTCAGGTGAAAATATTGTTGATG
CGCTGGCAGTGTTCCTGCGCCGGTTGCATTCGATTCCTGTTTGTAATTGTCCTTTTAACAGCGATCGCGT
ATTTCGTCTCGCTCAGGCGCAATCACGAATGAATAACGGTTTGGTTGATGCGAGTGATTTTGATGACGAG
CGTAATGGCTGGCCTGTTGAACAAGTCTGGAAAGAAATGCATAAACTTTTGCCATTCTCACCGGATTCAG
TCGTCACTCATGGTGATTTCTCACTTGATAACCTTATTTTTGACGAGGGGAAATTAATAGGTTGTATTGA
TGTTGGACGAGTCGGAATCGCAGACCGATACCAGGATCTTGCCATCCTATGGAACTGCCTCGGTGAGTTT
TCTCCTTCATTACAGAAACGGCTTTTTCAAAAATATGGTATTGATAATCCTGATATGAATAAATTGCAGT
TTCATTTGATGCTCGATGAGTTTTTCTAATCAGAATTGGTTAATTGGTTGTAACACTGGCAGAGCATTAC
GCTGACTTGACGGGACGGCGCAAGCTCATGACCAAAATCCCTTAACGTGAGTTACGCGTCGTTCCACTGA
GCGTCAGACCCCGTAGAAAAGATCAAAGGATCTTCTTGAGATCCTTTTTTTCTGCGCGTAATCTGCTGCT
TGCAAACAAAAAAACCACCGCTACCAGCGGTGGTTTGTTTGCCGGATCAAGAGCTACCAACTCTTTTTCC
GAAGGTAACTGGCTTCAGCAGAGCGCAGATACCAAATACTGTTCTTCTAGTGTAGCCGTAGTTAGGCCAC
CACTTCAAGAACTCTGTAGCACCGCCTACATACCTCGCTCTGCTAATCCTGTTACCAGTGGCTGCTGCCA
GTGGCGATAAGTCGTGTCTTACCGGGTTGGACTCAAGACGATAGTTACCGGATAAGGCGCAGCGGTCGGG
CTGAACGGGGGGTTCGTGCACACAGCCCAGCTTGGAGCGAACGACCTACACCGAACTGAGATACCTACAG
CGTGAGCTATGAGAAAGCGCCACGCTTCCCGAAGGGAGAAAGGCGGACAGGTATCCGGTAAGCGGCAGGG
TCGGAACAGGAGAGCGCACGAGGGAGCTTCCAGGGGGAAACGCCTGGTATCTTTATAGTCCTGTCGGGTT
TCGCCACCTCTGACTTGAGCGTCGATTTTTGTGATGCTCGTCAGGGGGGCGGAGCCTATGGAAAAACGCC
AGCAACGCGGCCTTTTTACGGTTCCTGGCCTTTTGCTGGCCTTTTGCTCACATGTT
